>Addgene plasmid #174850 | pDEST12.2-DYRK2 (469T) | addgene full sequence | sequence record 344540 | Addgene NGS Result
CGTTACATAACTTACGGTAAATGGCCCGCCTGGCTGACCGCCCAACGACCCCCGCCCATTGACGTCAATA
ATGACGTATGTTCCCATAGTAACGCCAATAGGGACTTTCCATTGACGTCAATGGGTGGAGTATTTACGGT
AAACTGCCCACTTGGCAGTACATCAAGTGTATCATATGCCAAGTACGCCCCCTATTGACGTCAATGACGG
TAAATGGCCCGCCTGGCATTATGCCCAGTACATGACCTTATGGGACTTTCCTACTTGGCAGTACATCTAC
GTATTAGTCATCGCTATTACCATGGTGATGCGGTTTTGGCAGTACATCAATGGGCGTGGATAGCGGTTTG
ACTCACGGGGATTTCCAAGTCTCCACCCCATTGACGTCAATGGGAGTTTGTTTTGGCACCAAAATCAACG
GGACTTTCCAAAATGTCGTAACAACTCCGCCCCATTGACGCAAATGGGCGGTAGGCGTGTACGGTGGGAG
GTCTATATAAGCAGAGCTCGTTTAGTGAACCGTCAGATCGCCTGGAGACGCCATCCACGCTGTTTTGACC
TCCATAGAAGACACCGGGACCGATCCAGCCTCCGGACTCTAGCCTAGGCCGCGGGACGGATAACAATTTC
ACACAGGAAACAGCTATGACCATTAGGCCTTTGCAAAAAGCTATTTAGGTGACACTATAGAAGGTACGCC
TGCAGGTACCGGATCACAAGTTTGTACAAAAAAGCAGGCTTCGAAGGAGATAGAACCAATTCTCTAAGGA
AATACTTAACCATGGACTACAAAGACGATGACGACAAGCTTGCGGCCGCGATGTTAACCAGGAAACCTTC
GGCCGCCGCTCCCGCCGCCTACCCGACCGGCCGAGGTGGGGACAGCGCCGTTCGTCAGCTTCAGGCTTCC
CCGGGGCTCGGTGCAGGGGCCACCCGGAGCGGAGTGGGGACTGGCCCGCCCTCCCCCATCGCCCTGCCGC
CTCTCCGGGCCAGCAACGCTGCCGCCGCAGCCCACACGATTGGCGGCAGTAAGCACACAATGAATGATCA
CCTGCATGTCGGCAGCCACGCTCACGGACAGATCCAGGTTCAACAGTTGTTTGAGGATAACAGTAACAAG
CGGACAGTGCTCACGACACAACCAAATGGGCTTACAACAGTGGGCAAAACGGGCTTGCCAGTGGTGCCAG
AGCGGCAGCTGGACAGCATTCATAGACGGCAGGGGAGCTCCACCTCTCTAAAGTCCATGGAAGGCATGGG
GAAGGTGAAAGCCACCCCCATGACACCTGAACAAGCAATGAAGCAATACATGCAAAAACTCACAGCCTTC
GAACACCATGAGATTTTCAGCTACCCTGAAATATATTTCTTGGGTCTAAATGCTAAGAAGCGCCAGGGCA
TGACAGGTGGGCCCAACAATGGTGGCTATGATGATGACCAGGGATCATATGTGCAGGTGCCCCACGATCA
CGTGGCTTACAGGTATGAGGTCCTCAAGGTCATTGGGAAGGGGAGCTTTGGGCAGGTGGTCAAGGCCTAC
GATCACAAAGTCCACCAGCACGTGGCCCTAAAGATGGTGCGGAATGAGAAGCGCTTCCACCGGCAAGCAG
CGGAGGAGATCCGAATCCTGGAACACCTGCGGAAGCAGGACAAGGATAACACAATGAATGTCATCCATAT
GCTGGAGAATTTCACCTTCCGCAACCACATCTGCATGACGTTTGAGCTGCTGAGCATGAACCTCTATGAG
CTCATCAAGAAGAATAAATTCCAGGGCTTCAGTCTGCCTTTGGTTCGCAAGTTTGCCCACTCGATTCTGC
AGTGCTTGGATGCTTTGCACAAAAACAGAATAATTCACTGTGACCTTAAGCCCGAGAACATTTTGTTAAA
GCAGCAGGGTAGAAGCGGTATTAAAGTAATTGATTTTGGCTCCAGTTGTTACGAGCATCAGCGTGTCTAC
ACGTACATCCAGTCGCGTTTTTACCGGGCTCCAGAAGTGATCCTTGGGGCCAGGTATGGCATGCCCATTG
ATATGTGGAGCCTGGGCTGCATTTTAGCAGAGCTCCTGACGGGTTACCCCCTCTTGCCTGGGGAAGATGA
AGGGGACCAGCTGGCCTGTATGATTGAACTGTTGGGCATGCCCTCACAGAAACTGCTGGATGCATCCAAA
CGAGCCAAAAATTTTGTGAGCTCCAAGGGTTATCCCCGTTACTGCACTGTCACGACTCTCTCAGATGGCT
CTGTGGTCCTAAACGGAGGCCGTTCCCGGAGGGGGAAACTGAGGGGCCCACCGGAGAGCAGAGAGTGGGG
GAACGCGCTGAAGGGGTGTGATGATCCCCTTTTCCTTGACTTCTTAAAACAGTGTTTAGAGTGGGATCCT
GCAGTGCGCATGACCCCAGGCCAGGCTTTGCGGCACCCCTGGCTGAGGAGGCGGTTGCCAAAGCCTCCCA
CCGGGGAGAAAACGTCAGTGAAAAGGATAACTGAGAGCACCGGTGCTATCACATCTATATCCAAGTTACC
TCCACCTTCTAGCTCAGCTTCCAAACTGAGGACTAATTTGGCGCAGATGACAGATGCCAATGGGAATATT
CAGCAGAGGACAGTGTTGCCAAAACTTGTTAGCTGACCTCGAGATATCTAGACCCAGCTTTCTTGTACAA
AGTGGTGATCGCGTGCATGCGACGTCATAGCTCTCTCCCTATAGTGAGTCGTATTATAAGCTAGGCACTG
GCCGTCGTTTTACAACGTCGTGACTGGGAAAACTGCTAGCTTGGGATCTTTGTGAAGGAACCTTACTTCT
GTGGTGTGACATAATTGGACAAACTACCTACAGAGATTTAAAGCTCTAAGGTAAATATAAAATTTTTAAG
TGTATAATGTGTTAAACTAGCTGCATATGCTTGCTGCTTGAGAGTTTTGCTTACTGAGTATGATTTATGA
AAATATTATACACAGGAGCTAGTGATTCTAATTGTTTGTGTATTTTAGATTCACAGTCCCAAGGCTCATT
TCAGGCCCCTCAGTCCTCACAGTCTGTTCATGATCATAATCAGCCATACCACATTTGTAGAGGTTTTACT
TGCTTTAAAAAACCTCCCACACCTCCCCCTGAACCTGAAACATAAAATGAATGCAATTGTTGTTGTTAAC
TTGTTTATTGCAGCTTATAATGGTTACAAATAAAGCAATAGCATCACAAATTTCACAAATAAAGCATTTT
TTTCACTGCATTCTAGTTGTGGTTTGTCCAAACTCATCAATGTATCTTATCATGTCTGGATCGATCCTGC
ATTAATGAATCGGCCAACGCGCGGGGAGAGGCGGTTTGCGTATTGGCTGGCGTAATAGCGAAGAGGCCCG
CACCGATCGCCCTTCCCAACAGTTGCGCAGCCTGAATGGCGAATGGG
[124 nt withheld, positions 3408-3531]
C
[91 nt withheld, positions 3533-3623]
A
[49 nt withheld, positions 3625-3673]
CCTTTGACGTTGGAGTCCACGTTCTTT
[37 nt withheld, positions 3701-3737]
ACCCTATCTCGGTCTATTCTTTTGATTTATAAGGGATTTTGCCGATTTCGGCCTATTGGTTAAAAAATGA
GCTGATTTAACAAAAATTTAACGCGAATTTTAACAAAATATTAACGCTTACAATTTCCTGATGCGGTATT
TTCTCCTTACGCATCTGTGCGGTATTTCACACCGCATACGCGGATCTGCGCAGCACCATGGCCTGAAATA
ACCTCTGAAAGAGGAACTTGGTTAGGTACCTTCTGAGGCGGAAAGAACCAGCTGTGGAATGTGTGTCAGT
TAGGGTGTGGAAAGTCCCCAGGCTCCCCAGCAGGCAGAAGTATGCAAAGCATGCATCTCAATTAGTCAGC
AACCAGGTGTGGAAAGTCCCCAGGCTCCCCAGCAGGCAGAAGTATGCAAAGCATGCATCTCAATTAGTCA
GCAACCATAGTCCCGCCCCTAACTCCGCCCATCCCGCCCCTAACTCCGCCCAGTTCCGCCCATTCTCCGC
CCCATGGCTGACTAATTTTTTTTATTTATGCAGAGGCCGAGGCCGCCTCGGCCTCTGAGCTATTCCAGAA
GTAGTGAGGAGGCTTTTTTGGAGGCCTAGGCTTTTGCAAAAAGCTTGATTCTTCTGACACAACAGTCTCG
AACTTAAGGCTAGAGCCACCATGATTGAACAAGATGGATTGCACGCAGGTTCTCCGGCCGCTTGGGTGGA
GAGGCTATTCGGCTATGACTGGGCACAACAGACAATCGGCTGCTCTGATGCCGCCGTGTTCCGGCTGTCA
GCGCAGGGGCGCCCGGTTCTTTTTGTCAAGACCGACCTGTCCGGTGCCCTGAATGAACTGCAGGACGAGG
CAGCGCGGCTATCGTGGCTGGCCACGACGGGCGTTCCTTGCGCAGCTGTGCTCGACGTTGTCACTGAAGC
GGGAAGGGACTGGCTGCTATTGGGCGAAGTGCCGGGGCAGGATCTCCTGTCATCTCACCTTGCTCCTGCC
GAGAAAGTATCCATCATGGCTGATGCAATGCGGCGGCTGCATACGCTTGATCCGGCTACCTGCCCATTCG
ACCACCAAGCGAAACATCGCATCGAGCGAGCACGTACTCGGATGGAAGCCGGTCTTGTCGATCAGGATGA
TCTGGACGAAGAGCATCAGGGGCTCGCGCCAGCCGAACTGTTCGCCAGGCTCAAGGCGCGCATGCCCGAC
GGCGAGGATCTCGTCGTGACCCATGGCGATGCCTGCTTGCCGAATATCATGGTGGAAAATGGCCGCTTTT
CTGGATTCATCGACTGTGGCCGGCTGGGTGTGGCGGACCGCTATCAGGACATAGCGTTGGCTACCCGTGA
TATTGCTGAAGAGCTTGGCGGCGAATGGGCTGACCGCTTCCTCGTGCTTTACGGTATCGCCGCTCCCGAT
TCGCAGCGCATCGCCTTCTATCGCCTTCTTGACGAGTTCTTCTGAGCGGGACTCTGGGGTTCGAAATGAC
CGACCAAGCGACGCCCAACCTGCCATCACGATGGCCGCAATAAAATATCTTTATTTTCATTACATCTGTG
TGTTGGTTTTTTGTGTGAATCGATAGCGATAAGGATCCGCGTATGGTGCACTCTCAGTACAATCTGCTCT
GATGCCGCATAGTTAAGCCAGCCCCGACACCCGCCAACACCCGCTGACGCGCCCTGACGGGCTTGTCTGC
TCCCGGCATCCGCTTACAGACAAGCTGTGACCGTCTCCGGGAGCTGCATGTGTCAGAGGTTTTCACCGTC
ATCACCGAAACGCGCGAGACGAAAGGGCCTCGTGATACGCCTATTTTTATAGGTTAATGTCATGATAATA
ATGGTTTCTTAGACGTCAGGTGGCACTTTTCGGGGAAATGTGCGCGGAACCCCTATTTGTTTATTTTTCT
AAATACATTCAAATATGTATCCGCTCATGAGACAATAACCCTGATAAATGCTTCAATAATATTGAAAAAG
GAAGAGTATGAGTATTCAACATTTCCGTGTCGCCCTTATTCCCTTTTTTGCGGCATTTTGCCTTCCTGTT
TTTGCTCACCCAGAAACGCTGGTGAAAGTAAAAGATGCTGAAGATCAGTTGGGTGCACGAGTGGGTTACA
TCGAACTGGATCTCAACAGCGGTAAGATCCTTGAGAGTTTTCGCCCCGAAGAACGTTTTCCAATGATGAG
CACTTTTAAAGTTCTGCTATGTGGCGCGGTATTATCCCGTATTGACGCCGGGCAAGAGCAACTCGGTCGC
CGCATACACTATTCTCAGAATGACTTGGTTGAGTACTCACCAGTCACAGAAAAGCATCTTACGGATGGCA
TGACAGTAAGAGAATTATGCAGTGCTGCCATAACCATGAGTGATAACACTGCGGCCAACTTACTTCTGAC
AACGATCGGAGGACCGAAGGAGCTAACCGCTTTTTTGCACAACATGGGGGATCATGTAACTCGCCTTGAT
CGTTGGGAACCGGAGCTGAATGAAGCCATACCAAACGACGAGCGTGACACCACGATGCCTGTAGCAATGG
CAACAACGTTGCGCAAACTATTAACTGGCGAACTACTTACTCTAGCTTCCCGGCAACAATTAATAGACTG
GATGGAGGCGGATAAAGTTGCAGGACCACTTCTGCGCTCGGCCCTTCCGGCTGGCTGGTTTATTGCTGAT
AAATCTGGAGCCGGTGAGCGTGGGTCTCGCGGTATCATTGCAGCACTGGGGCCAGATGGTAAGCCCTCCC
GTATCGTAGTTATCTACACGACGGGGAGTCAGGCAACTATGGATGAACGAAATAGACAGATCGCTGAGAT
AGGTGCCTCACTGATTAAGCATTGGTAACTGTCAGACCAAGTTTACTCATATATACTTTAGATTGATTTA
AAACTTCATTTTTAATTTAAAAGGATCTAGGTGAAGATCCTTTTTGATAATCTCATGACCAAAATCCCTT
AACGTGAGTTTTCGTTCCACTGAGCGTCAGACCCCGTAGAAAAGATCAAAGGATCTTCTTGAGATCCTTT
TTTTCTGCGCGTAATCTGCTGCTTGCAAACAAAAAAACCACCGCTACCAGCGGTGGTTTGTTTGCCGGAT
CAAGAGCTACCAACTCTTTTTCCGAAGGTAACTGGCTTCAGCAGAGCGCAGATACCAAATACTGTTCTTC
TAGTGTAGCCGTAGTTAGGCCACCACTTCAAGAACTCTGTAGCACCGCCTACATACCTCGCTCTGCTAAT
CCTGTTACCAGTGGCTGCTGCCAGTGGCGATAAGTCGTGTCTTACCGGGTTGGACTCAAGACGATAGTTA
CCGGATAAGGCGCAGCGGTCGGGCTGAACGGGGGGTTCGTGCACACAGCCCAGCTTGGAGCGAACGACCT
ACACCGAACTGAGATACCTACAGCGTGAGCTATGAGAAAGCGCCACGCTTCCCGAAGGGAGAAAGGCGGA
CAGGTATCCGGTAAGCGGCAGGGTCGGAACAGGAGAGCGCACGAGGGAGCTTCCAGGGGGAAACGCCTGG
TATCTTTATAGTCCTGTCGGGTTTCGCCACCTCTGACTTGAGCGTCGATTTTTGTGATGCTCGTCAGGGG
GGCGGAGCCTATGGAAAAACGCCAGCAACGCGGCCTTTTTACGGTTCCTGGCCTTTTGCTGGCCTTTTGC
TCACATGTTCTTTCCTGCGTTATCCCCTGATTCTGTGGATAACCGTATTACCGCCTTTGAGTGAGCTGAT
ACCGCTCGCCGCAGCCGAACGACCGAGCGCAGCGAGTCAGTGAGCGAGGAAGCGGAAGAGCTCGCGAATG
CATGT
Features (pLannotate 1.2.2; 25 found; start..end, strand, type, name):
      1..304     +  enhancer       CMV enhancer: human cytomegalovirus immediate early enhancer
    305..508     +  promoter       CMV promoter: human cytomegalovirus (CMV) immediate early promoter
    673..691     +  promoter       SP6 promoter: promoter for bacteriophage SP6 RNA polymerase
    716..740     +  protein_bind   attB1: mutant version of attB; recombination site for the Gateway® BP reaction BP Clonase™
    784..804     +  CDS            3xFLAG (fragment): three tandem FLAG® epitope tags
    821..2623    +  CDS            DYRK2: DYRK2_HUMAN - Experimental evidence at protein level: Swiss-Prot protein existence level 1. Serine/threonine-protein kinase involved in the regulation of the mitotic cell cycle, cell proliferation, apoptosis, organization of the cytoskeleton and neurite outgrowth. Functions in part via its role in ubiquitin-dependent proteasomal protein degradation. Functions downstream of ATM and phosphorylates p53/TP53 at 'Ser-46', and thereby contributes to the induction of apoptosis in response to DNA damage. Phosphorylates NFATC1, and thereby inhibits its accumulation in the nucleus and its transcription
   2642..2666    -  protein_bind   attB2: mutant version of attB; recombination site for the Gateway® BP reaction BP Clonase™
   2698..2716    -  promoter       T7 promoter: promoter for bacteriophage T7 RNA polymerase
   2726..2763    +  CDS            lacZα (fragment): LacZα fragment of β-galactosidase; lacZ fragment
   2775..2889    +  intron         large T intron (fragment): SV40 (simian virus 40) large T antigen intron
   2963..2988    +  intron         small t intron (fragment): SV40 (simian virus 40) small t antigen intron
   2988..3125    +  CDS            large T antigen (fragment): large T antigen from SV40 (simian virus 40)
   3148..3282    +  polyA_signal   SV40 poly(A) signal: SV40 polyadenylation signal
   3287..3336    -  CDS            lacI (fragment): lac repressor; lacI; The lac repressor binds to the lac operator to inhibit transcription in E. coli. This inhibition can be relieved by adding lactose or isopropyl-β-D-thiogalactopyranoside (IPTG).
   3336..3403    +  CDS            lacZα (fragment): LacZα fragment of β-galactosidase; lacZ fragment
   3408..3836    +  rep_origin     f1 ori (sequence partly withheld): f1 bacteriophage origin of replication; arrow indicates direction of (+) strand synthesis
   3864..3915    -  misc_feature   bom (fragment): basis of mobility region from pBR322
   3980..4337    +  promoter       SV40 promoter: SV40 enhancer and early promoter
   4388..5179    +  CDS            neo: KKA2_KLEPN - Also known as kan, nptII. Experimental evidence at protein level: Swiss-Prot protein existence level 1. Resistance to kanamycin, neomycin, paromomycin, ribostamycin, butirosin and gentamicin B. From Klebsiella pneumoniae.
   5246..5294    +  polyA_signal   poly(A) signal: synthetic polyadenylation signal
   5314..5368    -  misc_feature   bom (fragment): basis of mobility region from pBR322
   5470..5505    -  CDS            rop (fragment): Rop protein, which maintains plasmids at low copy number; rop
   5600..5704    +  promoter       AmpR promoter: bla
   5705..6565    +  CDS            AmpR: β-lactamase; bla; confers resistance to ampicillin, carbenicillin, and related antibiotics
   6736..7324    +  rep_origin     ori: high-copy-number ColE1/pMB1/pBR322/pUC origin of replication
