[The description below was written by a language model from this plasmid's Addgene catalogue record and pLannotate feature annotations shown in this document.]
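Description:
pDEST12.2-DYRK2 (469T) is a 7,522 bp mammalian expression plasmid built on the Gateway destination vector pDEST12.2 and carrying the human DYRK2 coding sequence (about 1.8 kb). It is maintained in E. coli at high copy through a ColE1/pUC-type origin and selected with ampicillin via the β-lactamase gene. An f1 origin is also present, which allows single-stranded DNA production. For selection in mammalian cells, an SV40 enhancer/early promoter drives the neomycin phosphotransferase gene, followed by a synthetic polyadenylation signal, conferring G418 resistance.

The DYRK2 open reading frame sits between attB1 and attB2 sites, the scars of Gateway recombination. It is transcribed from the human cytomegalovirus immediate early enhancer and promoter, and SV40 intron fragments and the SV40 poly(A) signal lie downstream for transcript processing. SP6 and T7 phage promoters flank the insert on opposite strands and can serve for in vitro transcription or as sequencing primer sites. The annotation detects a short FLAG-related fragment just upstream of the DYRK2 coding sequence, suggesting an N-terminal FLAG epitope, although the catalogue fields do not list a tag. Small lacZα, lacI, rop and bom fragments are backbone remnants.

DYRK2 is a serine/threonine kinase implicated in cell cycle control, apoptosis, proteasomal degradation pathways, and phosphorylation of p53 and NFATC1. Part of this plasmid derives from an earlier deposited DYRK2 plasmid that carried a T469A variation. Here that position was restored to threonine by mutagenesis, so the plasmid is intended for expressing DYRK2 with threonine at position 469 in mammalian cells.
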