Addgene plasmid #174850: pDEST12.2-DYRK2 (469T)
Purpose: Expression of DYRK2
Depositing lab: Helen Morrison. Depositing organization: Leibniz Institute on Aging - Fritz Lipmann Institute (FLI).
Backbone
  Vector backbone: pDEST12.2
  Total vector size (bp): 7522
  Vector type: Mammalian Expression
  Selectable markers: Neomycin (select with G418)
Growth in bacteria
  Bacterial resistance: Ampicillin, 100 μg/mL
  Growth temperature: 37°C
  Growth strain: DH5alpha
  Copy number: High Copy
Gene/Insert
  Gene/Insert name: DYRK2
  Species: H. sapiens (human)
  Insert size (bp): 1806
  GenBank ID: NM_006482.3
  Entrez Gene: DYRK2
Resource information
  A portion of this plasmid was derived from a plasmid made by: Anjana Rao (Addgene plasmid # 20005)
Terms and licenses: Academic/Nonprofit Terms; Industry Terms: Not Available to Industry
Depositor comments: This plasmid corrects the T469A variation found in Plasmid #20005 by mutagenesis.
How to cite: pDEST12.2-DYRK2 (469T) was a gift from Helen Morrison (Addgene plasmid # 174850 ; http://n2t.net/addgene:174850 ; RRID:Addgene_174850)
